Addgene plasmid #106216: pUPD2:SF35
Purpose: Provides short stuffer fragment of 35bp as a level 0 GoldenBraid part
Depositing lab: Tomáš Moravec. Depositing organization: Academy of Sciences of the Czech Republic.
Backbone
  Vector backbone: pUPD1
  Backbone manufacturer: GoldenBraid kit from Diego Orzaez (Addgene kit # 1000000076 ), IBMCP, Valencia, Spain
  Backbone size w/o insert (bp): 3055
  Vector type: Plant Expression, Synthetic Biology
Growth in bacteria
  Bacterial resistance: Chloramphenicol, 25 μg/mL
  Growth temperature: 37°C
  Growth strain: DH5alpha
  Copy number: High Copy
Gene/Insert
  Gene/Insert name: short stuffer fragment of 35bp (alt name: Sf1)
  Insert size (bp): 35
  Cloning method: Restriction Enzyme; 5′ cloning site BsmBI (destroyed during cloning); 3′ cloning site BsmBI (destroyed during cloning)
  Sequencing primers: 5′ CCCGATCAACTCGAGTGCCA; 3′ GAGGAAGCCTGCATAACG
Terms and licenses: Academic/Nonprofit Terms; Industry Terms: Not Available to Industry
How to cite: pUPD2:SF35 was a gift from Tomáš Moravec (Addgene plasmid # 106216 ; http://n2t.net/addgene:106216 ; RRID:Addgene_106216)
