[The description below was written by a language model from this plasmid's Addgene catalogue record and pLannotate feature annotations shown in this document.]
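Description:
pUPD2:SF35 is a level 0 GoldenBraid part plasmid, a small bacterial domestication vector that stores one standardized DNA element for later modular assembly into plant expression constructs. The catalogue lists it under plant expression and synthetic biology, but the plasmid contains no plant regulatory elements or expression cassette and serves purely as a parts donor maintained in E. coli. It replicates from a high-copy ColE1/pUC-type origin. Selection is with chloramphenicol, through a cat (chloramphenicol acetyltransferase) gene driven by its native cat promoter and followed by the phage lambda t0 terminator.

The payload is a 35 bp short stuffer fragment (also called Sf1). It was inserted using BsmBI sites that were destroyed during cloning, as is usual for Type IIS domestication into a GoldenBraid entry vector. The feature table does not annotate the stuffer itself. It does place a BioBrick prefix and a BioBrick suffix (the latter spanning the sequence origin) around a short interval where the insert presumably lies, and this region is insulated by a putative bacterial terminator on one side and a his operon terminator on the other. The record does not state which GoldenBraid grammar position or overhangs the part occupies. A stuffer of this kind typically acts as an inert spacer or placeholder that fills a position in a multipartite assembly.

Two points in the record disagree. The catalogue names the backbone as pUPD1 at 3055 bp, whereas the plasmid name indicates pUPD2. The sequenced record is only 2,140 nt and has chloramphenicol resistance, which fits the plasmid name better than the listed backbone.
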