Features (pLannotate 1.2.2; 8 found; start..end, strand, type, name):
      9..66      +  terminator     his operon terminator: This putative transcriptin terminator from the E. coli his operon has a 2-bp deletion introduced during synthesis. Its efficiency has not been determined.
    261..849     -  rep_origin     ori: high-copy-number ColE1/pMB1/pBR322/pUC origin of replication
   1032..1126    -  terminator     lambda t0 terminator: transcription terminator from phage lambda
   1150..1806    -  CDS            cat: CAT_ECOLX - Experimental evidence at protein level: Swiss-Prot protein existence level 1. This enzyme is an effector of chloramphenicol resistance in bacteria. From Escherichia coli. This protein is used as a marker in many commonly used cloning vectors, such as pACYC184.
   1807..1904    -  promoter       cat promoter: promoter of the E. coli cat gene encoding chloramphenicol acetyltransferase
   1990..2033    -  terminator     bacterial terminator: putative bacterial transcription terminator
   2036..2057    +  misc_feature   BioBrick prefix: BioBrick prefix for parts that do not start with "ATG"
   2129..8       +  misc_feature   BioBrick suffix (across the origin): universal suffix for all parts
>Addgene plasmid #106216 | pUPD2:SF35 | addgene full sequence | sequence record 205274 | Addgene NGS Result
CGCTGCAGTCCGGCAAAAAAGGGCAAGGTGTCACCACCCTGCCCTTTTTCTTTAAAACCGAAAAGATTAC
TTCGCGTTATGCAGGCTTCCTCGCTCACTGACTCGCTGCGCTCGGTCGTTCGGCTGCGGCGAGCGGTATC
AGCTCACTCAAAGGCGGTAATACGGTTATCCACAGAATCAGGGGATAACGCAGGAAAGAACATGTGAGCA
AAAGGCCAGCAAAAGGCCAGGAACCGTAAAAAGGCCGCGTTGCTGGCGTTTTTCCACAGGCTCCGCCCCC
CTGACGAGCATCACAAAAATCGACGCTCAAGTCAGAGGTGGCGAAACCCGACAGGACTATAAAGATACCA
GGCGTTTCCCCCTGGAAGCTCCCTCGTGCGCTCTCCTGTTCCGACCCTGCCGCTTACCGGATACCTGTCC
GCCTTTCTCCCTTCGGGAAGCGTGGCGCTTTCTCATAGCTCACGCTGTAGGTATCTCAGTTCGGTGTAGG
TCGTTCGCTCCAAGCTGGGCTGTGTGCACGAACCCCCCGTTCAGCCCGACCGCTGCGCCTTATCCGGTAA
CTATCGTCTTGAGTCCAACCCGGTAAGACACGACTTATCGCCACTGGCAGCAGCCACTGGTAACAGGATT
AGCAGAGCGAGGTATGTAGGCGGTGCTACAGAGTTCTTGAAGTGGTGGCCTAACTACGGCTACACTAGAA
GAACAGTATTTGGTATCTGCGCTCTGCTGAAGCCAGTTACCTTCGGAAAAAGAGTTGGTAGCTCTTGATC
CGGCAAACAAACCACCGCTGGTAGCGGTGGTTTTTTTGTTTGCAAGCAGCAGATTACGCGCAGAAAAAAA
GGATCTCAAGAAGATCCTTTGATCTTTTCTACGGGGTCTGACGCTCAGTGGAACGAAAACTCACGTTAAG
GGATTTTGGTCATGAGATTATCAAAAAGGATCTTCACCTAGATCCTTTTAAATTAAAAATGAAGTTTTAA
ATCAATCTAAAGTATATATGAGTAAACTTGGTCTGACAGCTCGAGGCTTGGATTCTCACCAATAAAAAAC
GCCCGGCGGCAACCGAGCGTTCTGAACAAATCCAGATGGAGTTCTGAGGTCATTACTGGATCTATCAACA
GGAGTCCAAGCGAGCTCGATATCAAATTACGCCCCGCCCTGCCACTCGTCGCAGTACTGTTGTAATTCAT
TAAGCATTCTGCCGACATGGAAGCCATCACAAACGGCATGATGAACCTGAATCGCCAGCGGCATCAGCAC
CTTGTCGCCTTGCGTATAATATTTGCCCATGGTGAAAACGGGGGCGAAGAAGTTGTCCATATTGGCCACG
TTTAAATCAAAACTGGTGAAACTCACCCAGGGATTGGCTGATACGAAAAACATATTCTCAATAAACCCTT
TAGGGAAATAGGCCAGGTTTTCACCGTAACACGCCACATCTTGCGAATATATGTGTAGAAACTGCCGGAA
ATCGTCGTGGTATTCACTCCAGAGTGATGAAAACGTTTCAGTTTGCTCATGGAAAACGGTGTAACAAGGG
TGAACACTATCCCATATCACCAGCTCACCGTCTTTCATTGCCATACGAAATTCCGGATGAGCATTCATCA
GGCGGGCAAGAATGTGAATAAAGGCCGGATAAAACTTGTGCTTATTTTTCTTTACGGTCTTTAAAAAGGC
CGTAATATCCAGCTGAACGGTCTGGTTATAGGTACATTGAGCAACTGACTGAAATGCCTCAAAATGTTCT
TTACGATGCCATTGGGATATATCAACGGTGGTATATCCAGTGATTTTTTTCTCCATTTTAGCTTCCTTAG
CTCCTGAAAATCTCGATAACTCAAAAAATACGCCCGGTAGTGATCTTATTTCATTATGGTGAAAGTTGGA
ACCTCTTACGTGCCCGATCAACTCGAGTGCCACCTGACGTCTAAGAAACCATTATTATCATGACATTAAC
CTATAAAAATAGGCGTATCACGAGGCAGAATTTCAGATAAAAAAAATCCTTAGCTTTCGCTAAGGATGAT
TTCTGGAATTCGCGGCCGCTTCTAGAGCGATGAGTGGTCTCGGGAGCCCTCAATTGTACTACCATCATTT
CTTGTTCCGCTTGAGACCACTCATCGCGACTAGTAGCGGC
